Addgene plasmid #194927: Tet-inducible 3xFlag Mouse Caspase-9 ΔB LS
Purpose: Inducible Expression of N-Terminal 3X Flag Mouse Caspase-9 Minus Large Subunit Region Ala 264 to Asp 353
Depositing lab: Hannah Rabinowich. Depositing organization: University of Pittsburgh (University, School of Medicine, and Cancer Institute). Publication: A Complex between Atg7 and Caspase-9: A NOVEL MECHANISM OF CROSS-REGULATION BETWEEN AUTOPHAGY AND APOPTOSIS. Han J, Hou W, Goldstein LA, Stolz DB, Watkins SC, Rabinowich H. J Biol Chem. 2014 Mar 7;289(10):6485-6497. doi: 10.1074/jbc.M113.536854. Epub 2013 Dec 20. PubMed 24362031.
Backbone
  Vector backbone: pcDNA4/TO
  Backbone manufacturer: Invitrogen
  Backbone size w/o insert (bp): 5078
  Total vector size (bp): 6254
  Vector type: Mammalian Expression
  Selectable markers: Zeocin
Growth in bacteria
  Bacterial resistance: Ampicillin, 100 μg/mL
  Growth temperature: 37°C
  Growth strain: DH5alpha
  Copy number: High Copy
Gene/Insert
  Gene/Insert name: N-Terminal 3X Flag Mouse Caspase-9 Minus Sequence Encoding Ala 264 to Asp 353 (alt name: CASP-9; ICE-LAP6; Mch6; APAF-3)
  Species: M. musculus (mouse)
  Insert size (bp): 1206
  Mutation: Deletion of Large Subunit Region Ala 264 to Asp 353 Eliminates Binding to Atg7
  GenBank ID: NM_015733.5
  Entrez Gene: Casp9 (a.k.a. APAF-3, CASP-9, Caspase-9, ICE-LAP6, Mch6)
  Promoter: CMV
  Tag / fusion protein: 3X Flag (N terminal on insert)
  Cloning method: Restriction Enzyme; 5′ cloning site KpnI (not destroyed); 3′ cloning site EcoRI (not destroyed)
  Sequencing primers: 5′ CTGGAGACGCCATCCACG; 3′ TAGAAGGCACAGTCGAGG
Terms and licenses: Academic/Nonprofit Terms; Industry Terms: Not Available to Industry
How to cite: Tet-inducible 3xFlag Mouse Caspase-9 ΔB LS was a gift from Hannah Rabinowich (Addgene plasmid # 194927 ; http://n2t.net/addgene:194927 ; RRID:Addgene_194927)
