[The description below was written by a language model from this plasmid's Addgene catalogue record and pLannotate feature annotations shown in this document.]
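Description:
Tet-inducible 3xFlag Mouse Caspase-9 ΔB LS is a mammalian expression plasmid of about 6.25 kb built on the pcDNA4/TO backbone. It is propagated in E. coli through a high-copy ColE1/pUC-type origin with ampicillin selection (AmpR under its own bla promoter) and also carries an f1 origin. For selection in mammalian cells it contains a Zeocin resistance cassette in which the Sh ble gene (BleoR) sits downstream of both the SV40 early promoter and the bacterial EM7 promoter and is terminated by an SV40 polyadenylation signal. This arrangement allows the marker to be expressed in either host.

The payload is a mouse Casp9 coding sequence cloned between KpnI and EcoRI and fused at its N terminus to a 3xFLAG epitope. The encoded protein lacks the large-subunit region from Ala 264 to Asp 353, a deletion that the record states eliminates binding to Atg7. Transcription is driven by the CMV enhancer and immediate-early promoter and ends at the bovine growth hormone poly(A) signal. Immediately downstream of the CMV promoter the feature table picks up short tet operator matches (annotated as PLtetO-1 and TRE3GV fragments), consistent with the tandem operator design of the TO backbone. In cells that express the Tet repressor, these sites keep the promoter silent until tetracycline or doxycycline relieves repression. In cells without the repressor, expression would be constitutive.

The construct is intended for inducible expression of a FLAG-tagged caspase-9 deletion mutant, used as a non-binding variant when mapping the Atg7–caspase-9 interaction in studies of cross-regulation between autophagy and apoptosis.
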