Features (pLannotate 1.2.2; 23 found; start..end, strand, type, name):
     28..80      -  misc_feature   bom (fragment): basis of mobility region from pBR322
    235..614     +  enhancer       CMV enhancer: human cytomegalovirus immediate early enhancer
    615..818     +  promoter       CMV promoter: human cytomegalovirus (CMV) immediate early promoter
    820..839     +  promoter       PLtetO-1 promoter (fragment): modified phage lambda PL promoter with tet operator sites (Lutz and Bujard, 1997)
    841..860     +  promoter       PLtetO-1 promoter (fragment): modified phage lambda PL promoter with tet operator sites (Lutz and Bujard, 1997)
    868..901     +  promoter       TRE3GV promoter (fragment): 3rd-generation Tet-responsive promoter that can be activated by binding of Tet-On® 3G, optimized for retroviral and lentiviral vectors
    996..1061    +  CDS            3xFLAG: three tandem FLAG® epitope tags, followed by an enterokinase cleavage site
   1062..2153    +  CDS            Casp9 (fragment): CASP9_MOUSE - Also known as Mch6. Experimental evidence at protein level: Swiss-Prot protein existence level 1. Involved in the activation cascade of caspases responsible for apoptosis execution. Binding of caspase-9 to Apaf-1 leads to activation of the protease which then cleaves and activates caspase-3. Promotes DNA damage-induced apoptosis in a ABL1/c-Abl-dependent manner. Proteolytically cleaves poly(ADP-ribose) polymerase (PARP) (By similarity). From Mus musculus (Mouse).
   2272..2496    +  polyA_signal   bGH poly(A) signal: bovine growth hormone polyadenylation signal
   2500..2521    +  promoter       SV40 promoter (fragment): SV40 enhancer and early promoter
   2542..2970    +  rep_origin     f1 ori (sequence partly withheld): f1 bacteriophage origin of replication; arrow indicates direction of (+) strand synthesis
   2984..3313    +  promoter       SV40 promoter: SV40 enhancer and early promoter
   3361..3408    +  promoter       EM7 promoter: synthetic bacterial promoter&nbsp
   3427..3801    +  CDS            BleoR: antibiotic-binding protein; Sh ble from Streptoalloteichus hindustanus; confers resistance to bleomycin, phleomycin, and Zeocin™
   3811..3936    +  CDS            ble (fragment): BLE_KLEPN - Experimental evidence at protein level: Swiss-Prot protein existence level 1. Binding protein with a strong affinity to the bleomycin family of antibiotics. Binds to CL990; an antimitotic-antibiotic compound. From Klebsiella pneumoniae.
   3931..4052    +  polyA_signal   SV40 poly(A) signal: SV40 polyadenylation signal
   4125..4141    -  protein_bind   lac operator: The lac repressor binds to the lac operator to inhibit transcription in E. coli. This inhibition can be relieved by adding lactose or isopropyl-β-D-thiogalactopyranoside (IPTG). lac repressor encoded by lacI
   4149..4179    -  promoter       lac promoter: promoter for the E. coli lac operon
   4194..4215    -  protein_bind   CAP binding site: CAP binding activates transcription in the presence of cAMP. E. coli catabolite activator protein
   4228..4320    -  CDS            lacI (fragment): lac repressor; lacI; The lac repressor binds to the lac operator to inhibit transcription in E. coli. This inhibition can be relieved by adding lactose or isopropyl-β-D-thiogalactopyranoside (IPTG).
   4503..5091    -  rep_origin     ori: high-copy-number ColE1/pMB1/pBR322/pUC origin of replication
   5262..6122    -  CDS            AmpR: β-lactamase; bla; confers resistance to ampicillin, carbenicillin, and related antibiotics
   6123..6227    -  promoter       AmpR promoter: bla
>Addgene plasmid #194927 | Tet-inducible 3xFlag Mouse Caspase-9 ΔB LS | addgene full sequence | sequence record 384885 | Addgene NGS Result
GACGGATCGGGAGATCTCCCGATCCCCTATGGTGCACTCTCAGTACAATCTGCTCTGATGCCGCATAGTT
AAGCCAGTATCTGCTCCCTGCTTGTGTGTTGGAGGTCGCTGAGTAGTGCGCGAGCAAAATTTAAGCTACA
ACAAGGCAAGGCTTGACCGACAATTGCATGAAGAATCTGCTTAGGGTTAGGCGTTTTGCGCTGCTTCGCG
ATGTACGGGCCAGATATACGCGTTGACATTGATTATTGACTAGTTATTAATAGTAATCAATTACGGGGTC
ATTAGTTCATAGCCCATATATGGAGTTCCGCGTTACATAACTTACGGTAAATGGCCCGCCTGGCTGACCG
CCCAACGACCCCCGCCCATTGACGTCAATAATGACGTATGTTCCCATAGTAACGCCAATAGGGACTTTCC
ATTGACGTCAATGGGTGGAGTATTTACGGTAAACTGCCCACTTGGCAGTACATCAAGTGTATCATATGCC
AAGTACGCCCCCTATTGACGTCAATGACGGTAAATGGCCCGCCTGGCATTATGCCCAGTACATGACCTTA
TGGGACTTTCCTACTTGGCAGTACATCTACGTATTAGTCATCGCTATTACCATGGTGATGCGGTTTTGGC
AGTACATCAATGGGCGTGGATAGCGGTTTGACTCACGGGGATTTCCAAGTCTCCACCCCATTGACGTCAA
TGGGAGTTTGTTTTGGCACCAAAATCAACGGGACTTTCCAAAATGTCGTAACAACTCCGCCCCATTGACG
CAAATGGGCGGTAGGCGTGTACGGTGGGAGGTCTATATAAGCAGAGCTCTCCCTATCAGTGATAGAGATC
TCCCTATCAGTGATAGAGATCGTCGACGAGCTCGTTTAGTGAACCGTCAGATCGCCTGGAGACGCCATCC
ACGCTGTTTTGACCTCCATAGAAGACACCGGGACCGATCCAGCCTCCGGACTCTAGCGTTTAAACTTAAG
CTTGGTACCGCCATGGACTACAAAGACCATGACGGTGATTATAAAGATCATGACATCGATTACAAGGATG
ACGATGACAAGATGGACGAGGCGGACCGGCAGCTCCTGCGGCGATGCAGGGTGCGCCTAGTGAGCGAGCT
GCAAGTCGCGGAGCTCTGGGACGCTCTGCTGAGTCGAGAGCTCTTCACGCGCGACATGATCGAGGATATT
CAGCAGGCAGGATCTGGGTCTCGGCGGGATCAGGCCAGGCAGCTGGTCACAGACCTTGAGACCCGAGGGA
GGCAGGCCCTTCCTCTCTTCATCTCCTGCTTAGAGGACACAGGCCAAGGCACCCTGGCTTCACTCTTGCA
AAGCGGTCGGCAAGCAGCCAAGCAGGATCCAGAGGCTGTTAAACCCCTAGACCACCTGGTGCCTGTGGTC
CTGGGACCAATGGGACTCACAGCAAAGGAGCAGAGAGTAGTGAAGCTGGACCCGTCACAGCCTGCCGTGG
GAAACCTCACCCCAGTGGTGCTGGGGCCAGAAGAGCTCTGGCCTGCTCGGCTCAAGCCAGAGGTTCTCAG
ACCAGAAACACCCAGGCCCGTGGACATTGGTTCTGGCGGAGCTCATGATGTCTGTGTTCCAGGGAAGATC
AGGGGACATGCAGATATGGCATACACCCTGGATTCGGATCCCTGTGGCCACTGCCTCATCATCAACAATG
TGAACTTCTGCCCTTCCTCGGGGCTCGGCACACGCACGGGCTCCAACTTGGACCGTGACAAACTTGAGCA
CCGATTCCGCTGGCTGCGCTTCATGGTGGAGGTGAAGAACGACCTGACTGCCAAGAAAATGGTCACGGCT
TTGATGGAGATGGCACACCGGAACCACCGTGCTGTCCCCTATCAGGAAGGCCCAAGGCCCTTGGACCAGC
TGGATGCTGTGTCAAGTTTGCCTACCCCCAGTGACATCCTTGTGTCCTACTCCACCTTCCCAGGTTTTGT
CTCCTGGAGGGACAAGAAAAGTGGCTCCTGGTACATCGAGACCTTGGATGGCATTCTGGAGCAGTGGGCT
CGCTCTGAAGACCTGCAGTCCCTCCTTCTCAGGGTTGCCAATGCTGTTTCTGCGAAAGGGACTTACAAGC
AGATTCCTGGCTGTTTTAACTTCCTCCGGAAAAAGCTGTTTTTTAAAACTTCATGAGGCTCGGGGCTGCT
CTCTGCCTCATTATTCTCTCCGAAGGAATTCTGCAGATATCCAGCACAGTGGCGGCCGCTCGAGTCTAGA
GGGCCCGTTTAAACCCGCTGATCAGCCTCGACTGTGCCTTCTAGTTGCCAGCCATCTGTTGTTTGCCCCT
CCCCCGTGCCTTCCTTGACCCTGGAAGGTGCCACTCCCACTGTCCTTTCCTAATAAAATGAGGAAATTGC
ATCGCATTGTCTGAGTAGGTGTCATTCTATTCTGGGGGGTGGGGTGGGGCAGGACAGCAAGGGGGAGGAT
TGGGAAGACAATAGCAGGCATGCTGGGGATGCGGTGGGCTCTATGGCTTCTGAGGCGGAAAGAACCAGCT
GGGGCTCTAGGGGGTATCCCC
[124 nt withheld, positions 2542-2665]
C
[91 nt withheld, positions 2667-2757]
A
[49 nt withheld, positions 2759-2807]
CCTTTGACGTTGGAGTCCACGTTCTTT
[37 nt withheld, positions 2835-2871]
ACCCTATCTCGGTCTATTCTTTTGATTTATAAGGGATTTTGCCGATTTCGGCCTATTGGTTAAAAAATGA
GCTGATTTAACAAAAATTTAACGCGAATTAATTCTGTGGAATGTGTGTCAGTTAGGGTGTGGAAAGTCCC
CAGGCTCCCCAGCAGGCAGAAGTATGCAAAGCATGCATCTCAATTAGTCAGCAACCAGGTGTGGAAAGTC
CCCAGGCTCCCCAGCAGGCAGAAGTATGCAAAGCATGCATCTCAATTAGTCAGCAACCATAGTCCCGCCC
CTAACTCCGCCCATCCCGCCCCTAACTCCGCCCAGTTCCGCCCATTCTCCGCCCCATGGCTGACTAATTT
TTTTTATTTATGCAGAGGCCGAGGCCGCCTCTGCCTCTGAGCTATTCCAGAAGTAGTGAGGAGGCTTTTT
TGGAGGCCTAGGCTTTTGCAAAAAGCTCCCGGGAGCTTGTATATCCATTTTCGGATCTGATCAGCACGTG
TTGACAATTAATCATCGGCATAGTATATCGGCATAGTATAATACGACAAGGTGAGGAACTAAACCATGGC
CAAGTTGACCAGTGCCGTTCCGGTGCTCACCGCGCGCGACGTCGCCGGAGCGGTCGAGTTCTGGACCGAC
CGGCTCGGGTTCTCCCGGGACTTCGTGGAGGACGACTTCGCCGGTGTGGTCCGGGACGACGTGACCCTGT
TCATCAGCGCGGTCCAGGACCAGGTGGTGCCGGACAACACCCTGGCCTGGGTGTGGGTGCGCGGCCTGGA
CGAGCTGTACGCCGAGTGGTCGGAGGTCGTGTCCACGAACTTCCGGGACGCCTCCGGGCCGGCCATGACC
GAGATCGGCGAGCAGCCGTGGGGGCGGGAGTTCGCCCTGCGCGACCCGGCCGGCAACTGCGTGCACTTCG
TGGCCGAGGAGCAGGACTGACACGTGCTACGAGATTTCGATTCCACCGCCGCCTTCTATGAAAGGTTGGG
CTTCGGAATCGTTTTCCGGGACGCCGGCTGGATGATCCTCCAGCGCGGGGATCTCATGCTGGAGTTCTTC
GCCCACCCCAACTTGTTTATTGCAGCTTATAATGGTTACAAATAAAGCAATAGCATCACAAATTTCACAA
ATAAAGCATTTTTTTCACTGCATTCTAGTTGTGGTTTGTCCAAACTCATCAATGTATCTTATCATGTCTG
TATACCGTCGACCTCTAGCTAGAGCTTGGCGTAATCATGGTCATAGCTGTTTCCTGTGTGAAATTGTTAT
CCGCTCACAATTCCACACAACATACGAGCCGGAAGCATAAAGTGTAAAGCCTGGGGTGCCTAATGAGTGA
GCTAACTCACATTAATTGCGTTGCGCTCACTGCCCGCTTTCCAGTCGGGAAACCTGTCGTGCCAGCTGCA
TTAATGAATCGGCCAACGCGCGGGGAGAGGCGGTTTGCGTATTGGGCGCTCTTCCGCTTCCTCGCTCACT
GACTCGCTGCGCTCGGTCGTTCGGCTGCGGCGAGCGGTATCAGCTCACTCAAAGGCGGTAATACGGTTAT
CCACAGAATCAGGGGATAACGCAGGAAAGAACATGTGAGCAAAAGGCCAGCAAAAGGCCAGGAACCGTAA
AAAGGCCGCGTTGCTGGCGTTTTTCCATAGGCTCCGCCCCCCTGACGAGCATCACAAAAATCGACGCTCA
AGTCAGAGGTGGCGAAACCCGACAGGACTATAAAGATACCAGGCGTTTCCCCCTGGAAGCTCCCTCGTGC
GCTCTCCTGTTCCGACCCTGCCGCTTACCGGATACCTGTCCGCCTTTCTCCCTTCGGGAAGCGTGGCGCT
TTCTCATAGCTCACGCTGTAGGTATCTCAGTTCGGTGTAGGTCGTTCGCTCCAAGCTGGGCTGTGTGCAC
GAACCCCCCGTTCAGCCCGACCGCTGCGCCTTATCCGGTAACTATCGTCTTGAGTCCAACCCGGTAAGAC
ACGACTTATCGCCACTGGCAGCAGCCACTGGTAACAGGATTAGCAGAGCGAGGTATGTAGGCGGTGCTAC
AGAGTTCTTGAAGTGGTGGCCTAACTACGGCTACACTAGAAGAACAGTATTTGGTATCTGCGCTCTGCTG
AAGCCAGTTACCTTCGGAAAAAGAGTTGGTAGCTCTTGATCCGGCAAACAAACCACCGCTGGTAGCGGTG
GTTTTTTTGTTTGCAAGCAGCAGATTACGCGCAGAAAAAAAGGATCTCAAGAAGATCCTTTGATCTTTTC
TACGGGGTCTGACGCTCAGTGGAACGAAAACTCACGTTAAGGGATTTTGGTCATGAGATTATCAAAAAGG
ATCTTCACCTAGATCCTTTTAAATTAAAAATGAAGTTTTAAATCAATCTAAAGTATATATGAGTAAACTT
GGTCTGACAGTTACCAATGCTTAATCAGTGAGGCACCTATCTCAGCGATCTGTCTATTTCGTTCATCCAT
AGTTGCCTGACTCCCCGTCGTGTAGATAACTACGATACGGGAGGGCTTACCATCTGGCCCCAGTGCTGCA
ATGATACCGCGAGACCCACGCTCACCGGCTCCAGATTTATCAGCAATAAACCAGCCAGCCGGAAGGGCCG
AGCGCAGAAGTGGTCCTGCAACTTTATCCGCCTCCATCCAGTCTATTAATTGTTGCCGGGAAGCTAGAGT
AAGTAGTTCGCCAGTTAATAGTTTGCGCAACGTTGTTGCCATTGCTACAGGCATCGTGGTGTCACGCTCG
TCGTTTGGTATGGCTTCATTCAGCTCCGGTTCCCAACGATCAAGGCGAGTTACATGATCCCCCATGTTGT
GCAAAAAAGCGGTTAGCTCCTTCGGTCCTCCGATCGTTGTCAGAAGTAAGTTGGCCGCAGTGTTATCACT
CATGGTTATGGCAGCACTGCATAATTCTCTTACTGTCATGCCATCCGTAAGATGCTTTTCTGTGACTGGT
GAGTACTCAACCAAGTCATTCTGAGAATAGTGTATGCGGCGACCGAGTTGCTCTTGCCCGGCGTCAATAC
GGGATAATACCGCGCCACATAGCAGAACTTTAAAAGTGCTCATCATTGGAAAACGTTCTTCGGGGCGAAA
ACTCTCAAGGATCTTACCGCTGTTGAGATCCAGTTCGATGTAACCCACTCGTGCACCCAACTGATCTTCA
GCATCTTTTACTTTCACCAGCGTTTCTGGGTGAGCAAAAACAGGAAGGCAAAATGCCGCAAAAAAGGGAA
TAAGGGCGACACGGAAATGTTGAATACTCATACTCTTCCTTTTTCAATATTATTGAAGCATTTATCAGGG
TTATTGTCTCATGAGCGGATACATATTTGAATGTATTTAGAAAAATAAACAAATAGGGGTTCCGCGCACA
TTTCCCCGAAAAGTGCCACCTGACGTC
