>Addgene plasmid #194927 | Tet-inducible 3xFlag Mouse Caspase-9 ΔB LS | depositor partial sequence | sequence record 378037 | Open Reading Frame for N-Terminal 3X Flag Mouse Caspase-9 Minus Large Subunit Region Ala 264 to Asp 353
TTTAAACTTAAGCTTGGTACCGCCATGGACTACAAAGACCATGACGGTGATTATAAAGATCATGACATCG
ATTACAAGGATGACGATGACAAGATGGACGAGGCGGACCGGCAGCTCCTGCGGCGATGCAGGGTGCGCCT
AGTGAGCGAGCTGCAAGTCGCGGAGCTCTGGGACGCTCTGCTGAGTCGAGAGCTCTTCACGCGCGACATG
ATCGAGGATATTCAGCAGGCAGGATCTGGGTCTCGGCGGGATCAGGCCAGGCAGCTGGTCACAGACCTTG
AGACCCGAGGGAGGCAGGCCCTTCCTCTCTTCATCTCCTGCTTAGAGGACACAGGCCAAGGCACCCTGGC
TTCACTCTTGCAAAGCGGTCGGCAAGCAGCCAAGCAGGATCCAGAGGCTGTTAAACCCCTAGACCACCTG
GTGCCTGTGGTCCTGGGACCAATGGGACTCACAGCAAAGGAGCAGAGAGTAGTGAAGCTGGACCCGTCAC
AGCCTGCCGTGGGAAACCTCACCCCAGTGGTGCTGGGGCCAGAAGAGCTCTGGCCTGCTCGGCTCAAGCC
AGAGGTTCTCAGACCAGAAACACCCAGGCCCGTGGACATTGGTTCTGGCGGAGCTCATGATGTCTGTGTT
CCAGGGAAGATCAGGGGACATGCAGATATGGCATACACCCTGGATTCGGATCCCTGTGGCCACTGCCTCA
TCATCAACAATGTGAACTTCTGCCCTTCCTCGGGGCTCGGCACACGCACGGGCTCCAACTTGGACCGTGA
CAAACTTGAGCACCGATTCCGCTGGCTGCGCTTCATGGTGGAGGTGAAGAACGACCTGACTGCCAAGAAA
ATGGTCACGGCTTTGATGGAGATGGCACACCGGAACCACCGTGCTGTCCCCTATCAGGAAGGCCCAAGGC
CCTTGGACCAGCTGGATGCTGTGTCAAGTTTGCCTACCCCCAGTGACATCCTTGTGTCCTACTCCACCTT
CCCAGGTTTTGTCTCCTGGAGGGACAAGAAAAGTGGCTCCTGGTACATCGAGACCTTGGATGGCATTCTG
GAGCAGTGGGCTCGCTCTGAAGACCTGCAGTCCCTCCTTCTCAGGGTTGCCAATGCTGTTTCTGCGAAAG
GGACTTACAAGCAGATTCCTGGCTGTTTTAACTTCCTCCGGAAAAAGCTGTTTTTTAAAACTTCATGAGG
CTCGGGGCTGCTCTCTGCCTCATTATTCTCTCCGAAGGAATTCTGCAGATATCCA
